Addgene plasmid #229029: ePE6d
Purpose: Expresses ePE6d — engineered SpCas9 nickase (nCas9), RNA chaperone nucleocapsid (NC) protein, with T128N/N200C/V223Y variant of MMLVΔRNaseH — for gene editing in rice
Depositing lab: Li Juan. Depositing organization: Rice Research Institute, Anhui Academy of Agricultural Sciences. Publication: Engineering PE6 prime editors to efficiently insert tags in rice. Xu R, Ma C, Sheng J, Zhu J, Wang D, Liu X, Wang Q, Li J, Qin R, Wei P. Plant Biotechnol J. 2024 Sep 27. doi: 10.1111/pbi.14456. PubMed 39331467.
Backbone
  Vector backbone: phuc
  Vector type: CRISPR
Growth in bacteria
  Bacterial resistance: Kanamycin and Spectinomycin, 50 & 50 μg/mL
  Growth temperature: 37°C
  Growth strain: DH5alpha
  Copy number: Unknown
Gene/Insert
  Gene/Insert name: Cas9
Terms and licenses: Academic/Nonprofit Terms; Industry Terms: Not Available to Industry
How to cite: ePE6d was a gift from Li Juan (Addgene plasmid # 229029 ; http://n2t.net/addgene:229029 ; RRID:Addgene_229029)
