[The description below was written by a language model from this plasmid's Addgene catalogue record and pLannotate feature annotations shown in this document.]
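Description:
ePE6d is a large (about 20.8 kb) binary T-DNA vector built on the phuc backbone for CRISPR prime editing in rice. Outside the T-DNA borders it carries a pCAMBIA-like set of maintenance functions: a ColE1/pUC-type origin with the pBR322 bom region for replication in E. coli, the pVS1 oriV with RepA and StaA for stable replication in Agrobacterium, and an aphA-3 kanamycin resistance gene. The catalogue lists selection on both kanamycin and spectinomycin. The spectinomycin resistance matches an aadA (SmR) sequence annotated inside the T-DNA.

Between the nopaline-type right and left border repeats, the main payload is the prime editor. The maize polyubiquitin (Ubi) promoter drives an SpCas9 coding sequence, described in the record as an engineered nickase. It is followed by a Moloney murine leukemia virus gag-pol-derived segment. According to the stated purpose, this segment supplies the RNA chaperone nucleocapsid (NC) protein and an RNaseH-deleted MMLV reverse transcriptase bearing the T128N/N200C/V223Y substitutions. A CaMV poly(A) signal fragment lies downstream of this unit, after an attB2 site.

Upstream of the Ubi promoter is a second region containing a CaMV 35S promoter fragment, a tRNA element, the Pc promoter/GmR-fragment/SmR segment and the Arabidopsis HSP18.2 terminator. This arrangement may be a guide RNA expression position with a selectable placeholder, but the record does not state that, and no pegRNA is annotated. A gentamicin resistance gene and a lacZα fragment also lie near the right border.

Transformed plant cells are selected with a hygromycin phosphotransferase gene under an enhanced CaMV 35S promoter with a CaMV poly(A) signal. The associated work used engineered PE6 editors for efficient tag insertion in rice.
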