Features (pLannotate 1.2.2; 31 found; start..end, strand, type, name):
     21..45      -  misc_feature   RB T-DNA repeat: right border repeat from nopaline C58 T-DNA
    129..662     -  CDS            GmR: gentamycin acetyltransferase; aacC1; confers resistance to gentamycin
    832..860     -  promoter       Pc promoter: intI1 (promoter lies within the coding sequence); class 1 integron promoter
    919..1073    -  CDS            lacZα (fragment): LacZα fragment of β-galactosidase; lacZ fragment
   1264..1516    +  promoter       CaMV 35S promoter (fragment): strong constitutive promoter from cauliflower mosaic virus
   2081..2151    +  ncRNA          tRNA: Accession: RF00005 - tRNA
   2169..2192    +  promoter       Pc promoter (fragment): intI1 (promoter lies within the coding sequence); class 1 integron promoter
   2368..2424    +  CDS            GmR (fragment): gentamycin acetyltransferase; aacC1; confers resistance to gentamycin
   2435..3222    +  CDS            SmR (fragment): aminoglycoside adenylyltransferase (Murphy, 1985); aadA; confers resistance to spectinomycin and streptomycin
   3514..3762    +  terminator     HSP terminator: efficient transcription terminator from the Arabidopsis thaliana heat shock protein 18.2 gene (Nagaya et al., 2010)
   3769..5754    +  promoter       Ubi promoter: maize polyubiquitin gene promoter
   5788..9888    +  CDS            cas9: CAS9_STRP1 - Also known as csn1 From Streptococcus pyogenes serotype M1.
   9937..11748   +  CDS            gag-pol (fragment): POL_MLVMS - Experimental evidence at protein level: Swiss-Prot protein existence level 1. [Integrase]: Catalyzes viral DNA integration into the host chromosome, by performing a series of DNA cutting and joining reactions. This enzyme activity takes place after virion entry into a cell and reverse transcription of the RNA genome in dsDNA. The first step in the integration process is 3' processing. This step requires a complex comprising the viral genome, matrix protein and integrase. This complex is called the pre-integration complex (PIC). The integrase protein removes 2 nucleotides from each
  11834..11858   -  protein_bind   attB2: mutant version of attB; recombination site for the Gateway® BP reaction BP Clonase™
  11977..12136   +  polyA_signal   CaMV poly(A) signal (fragment): cauliflower mosaic virus polyadenylation signal
  12179..12201   -  protein_bind   lac operator (fragment): The lac repressor binds to the lac operator to inhibit transcription in E. coli. This inhibition can be relieved by adding lactose or isopropyl-β-D-thiogalactopyranoside (IPTG). lac repressor encoded by lacI
  12205..12235   -  promoter       lac promoter: promoter for the E. coli lac operon
  12250..12271   -  protein_bind   CAP binding site: CAP binding activates transcription in the presence of cAMP. E. coli catabolite activator protein
  12284..12372   -  CDS            lacI (fragment): lac repressor; lacI; The lac repressor binds to the lac operator to inhibit transcription in E. coli. This inhibition can be relieved by adding lactose or isopropyl-β-D-thiogalactopyranoside (IPTG).
  12462..13138   +  promoter       CaMV 35S promoter (enhanced): cauliflower mosaic virus 35S promoter with a duplicated enhancer region
  13205..14230   +  CDS            HygR: hygromycin B phosphotransferase confers resistance to hygromycin
  14271..14445   +  polyA_signal   CaMV poly(A) signal: cauliflower mosaic virus polyadenylation signal
  14523..14547   -  misc_feature   LB T-DNA repeat: left border repeat from nopaline C58 T-DNA
  14972..15766   +  CDS            KanR: aminoglycoside phosphotransferase; aphA-3; confers resistance to kanamycin
  15853..16441   +  rep_origin     ori: high-copy-number ColE1/pMB1/pBR322/pUC origin of replication
  16627..16767   -  misc_feature   bom: basis of mobility region from pBR322
  16869..16908   -  CDS            rop (fragment): Rop protein, which maintains plasmids at low copy number; rop
  17111..17305   -  rep_origin     pVS1 oriV: origin of replication for the Pseudomonas plasmid pVS1 (Heeb et al., 2000)
  17371..18444   -  CDS            pVS1 RepA: replication protein from the Pseudomonas plasmid pVS1 (Heeb et al., 2000)
  18873..19502   -  CDS            pVS1 StaA: stability protein from the Pseudomonas plasmid pVS1 (Heeb et al., 2000)
  20062..20463   -  CDS            Y4CG_SINFN (fragment): Protein inferred from homology: Swiss-Prot protein existence level 3. From Sinorhizobium fredii (strain NBRC 101917 / NGR234).
>Addgene plasmid #229029 | ePE6d | addgene full sequence | sequence record 462729 | Addgene NGS Result
TAAACGCTCTTTTCTCTTAGGTTTACCCGCCAATATATCCTGTCAAACACTGATAGTTTAAACCGGCGTT
GTGACAATTTACCGAACAACTCCGCGGCCGGGAAGCCGATCTCGGCTTGAACGAATTGTTAGGTGGCGGT
ACTTGGGTCGATATCAAAGTGCATCACTTCTTCCCGTATGCCCAACTTTGTATAGAGAGCCACTGCGGGA
TCGTCACCGTAATCTGCTTGCACGTAGATCACATAAGCACCAAGCGCGTTGGCCTCATGCTTGAGGAGAT
TGATGAGCGCGGTGGCAATGCCCTGCCTCCGGTGCTCGCCGGAGACTGCGAGATCATAGATATAGATCTC
ACTACGCGGCTGCTCAAACTTGGGCAGAACGTAAGCCGCGAGAGCGCCAACAACCGCTTCTTGGTCGAAG
GCAGCAAGCGCGATGAATGTCTTACTACGGAGCAAGTTCCCGAGGTAATCGGAGTCCGGCTGATGTTGGG
AGTAGGTGGCTACGTCTCCGAACTCACGACCGAAAAGATCAAGAGCAGCCCGCATGGATTTGACTTGGTC
AGGGCCGAGCCTACATGTGCGAATGATGCCCATACTTGAGCCACCTAACTTTGTTTTAGGGCGACTGCCC
TGCTGCGTAACATCGTTGCTGCTCCATAACATCAAACATCGACCCACGGCGTAACGCGCTTGCTGCTTGG
ATGCCCGAGGCATAGACTGTACAAAAAAACAGTCATAACAAGCCATGAAAACCGCCACTGCGCCGTTACC
ACCGCTGCGTTCGGTCAAGGTTCTGGACCAGTTGCGTGAGCGCATACGCTACTTGCATTACAGTTTACGA
ACCGAACAGGCTTATGTCAACTGGTTTAAACTGAAGGCGGGAAACGACAATCTGATCCAAGCTCAAGCTG
CTCTAGCATTCGCCATTCAGGCTGCGCAACTGTTGGGAAGGGCGATCGGTGCGGGCCTCTTCGCTATTAC
GCCAGCTGGCGAAAGGGGGATGTGCTGCAAGGCGATTAAGTTGGGTAACGCCAGGGTTTTCCCAGTCACG
ACGTTGTAAAACGACGGCCAGTGCCAAGCTTATGGAGTCAAAGATTCAAATAGAGGACCTAACAGAACTC
GCCGTAAAGACTGGCGAACAGTTCATACAGAGTCTCTTACGACTCAATGACAAGAAGAAAATCTTCGTCA
ACATGGTGGAGCACGACACACTTGTCTACTCCAAAAATATCAAAGATACAGTCTCAGAAGACCAAAGGGC
AATTGAGACTTTTCAACAAAGGGTAATATCCGGAAACCTCCTCGGATTCCATTGCCCAGCTATCTGTCAC
TTTATTGTGAAGATAGTGGAAAAGGAAGGTGGCTCCTACAAATGCCATCATTGCGATAAAGGAAAGGCCA
TCGTTGAAGATGCCTCTGCCGACAGTGGTCCCAAAGATGGACCCCCACCCACGAGGAGCATCGTGGAAAA
AGAAGACGTTCCAACCACGTCTTCAAAGCAAGTGGATTGATGTGATTGGCAGACATACTGTCCCACAAAT
GAAGATGGAATCTGTAAAAGAAAACGCGTGAAATAATGCGTCTGACAAAGGTTAGGTCGGCTGCCTTTAA
TCAATACCAAAGTGGTCCCTACCACGATGGAAAAACTGTGCAGTCGGTTTGGCTTTTTCTGACGAACAAA
TAAGATTCGTGGCCGACAGGTGGGGGTCCACCATGTGAAGGCATCTTCAGACTCCAATAATGGAGCAATG
ACGTAAGGGCTTACGAAATAAGTAAGGGTAGTTTGGGAAATGTCCACTCACCCGTCAGTCTATAAATACT
TAGCCCCTCCCTCATTGTTAAGGGAGCAAAATCTCAGAGAGATAGTCCTAGAGAGAGAAAGAGAGCAAGT
AGCCTAGAAGTAGTCAAGGCGGCGAAGTATTCAGGCACGTGGCCAGGAAGAAGAAAAGCCAAGACGACGA
AAACAGGTAAGAGCTAAGCATCTAGAAAGTTGAAAACAATCTTCAAAAGTCCCACATCGCTTAGATAAGA
AAACGAAGCTGAGTTTATATACAGCTAGAGTCGAAGTAGTGATTGAACAAAGCACCAGTGGTCTAGTGGT
AGAATAGTACCCTGCCACGGTACAGACCCGGGTTCGATTCCCGGCTGGTGCAAGAGACCAACCCAGTGGA
CATAAGCCTGTTCGGTTCGTAAGCTGTAATGCAAGTAGCGTATGCGCTCACGCAACTGGTCCAGAACCTT
GACCGAACGCAGCGGTGGTAACGGCGCAGTGGCGGTTTTCATGGCTTGTTATGACTGTTTTTTTGGGGTA
CAGTCTATGCCTCGGGCATCCAAGCAGCAAGCGCGTTACGCCGTGGGTCGATGTTTGATGTTATGGAGCA
GCAACGATGTTACGCAGCAGGGCAGTCGCCCTAAAACAAAGTTAAACATCATGGGGGAAGCGGTGATCGC
CGAAGTATCGACTCAACTATCAGAGGTAGTTGGCGTCATCGAGCGCCATCTCGAACCGACGTTGCTGGCC
GTACATTTGTACGGCTCCGCAGTGGATGGCGGCCTGAAGCCACACAGTGATATTGATTTGCTGGTTACGG
TGACCGTAAGGCTTGATGAAACAACGCGGCGAGCTTTGATCAACGACCTTTTGGAAACTTCGGCTTCCCC
TGGAGAGAGCGAGATTCTCCGCGCTGTAGAAGTCACCATTGTTGTGCACGACGACATCATTCCGTGGCGT
TATCCAGCTAAGCGCGAACTGCAATTTGGAGAATGGCAGCGCAATGACATTCTTGCAGGTATCTTCGAGC
CAGCCACGATCGACATTGATCTGGCTATCTTGCTGACAAAAGCAAGAGAACATAGCGTTGCCTTGGTAGG
TCCAGCGGCGGAGGAACTCTTTGATCCGGTTCCTGAACAGGATCTATTTGAGGCGCTAAATGAAACCTTA
ACGCTATGGAACTCGCCGCCCGACTGGGCTGGCGATGAGCGAAATGTAGTGCTTACGTTGTCCCGCATTT
GGTACAGCGCAGTAACCGGCAAAATCGCGCCGAAGGATGTCGCTGCCGACTGGGCAATGGAGCGCCTGCC
GGCCCAGTATCAGCCCGTCATACTTGAAGCTAGACAGGCTTATCTTGGACAAGAAGAAGATCGCTTGGCC
TCGCGCGCAGATCAGTTGGAAGAATTTGTCCACTACGTGAAAGGCGAGATCACCAAGGTAGTCGGCAAAT
AATGTCTAGCTAGAAATTCGTTCAAGCCGACGCCGCTTCGCGGCGCGGCTTAACTCAAGCGTTAGATGCA
CTAAGCACATAATTGCTCACAGCCAAACTATCAGGTCAAGTCTGCTTTTATTATTTTTAAGCGTGCATAA
TAAGCCGGTCTCATTGACGCGGTTCTATCTAGTTACGCGTTAAACCAACTAGAAAGGCCGGCATGGTCCC
AGCCTCCTCGCTGGCGCCGGCTGGGCAACATGCTTCGGCATGGCGAATGGGACTTTTTTTTGATATCTCC
GGGGCTAATTGAATATGAAGATGAAGATGAAATATTTGGTGTGTCAAATAAAAAGCTGGTGTGCTTAAGT
TTGTGTTTTTTTCTTGGCTTGTTGTGTTATGAATTTGTGGCTTTTTCTAATATTAAATGAATGTAAGATC
TCATTATAATGAATAAACAAATGTTTCTATAATCCATTGTGAATGTTTTGTTGGATCTCTTCTGCAGCAT
ATAACTACTGTATGTGCTATGGTATGGACTATGGAATATGATTAAAGATAAGAAGCTTTGCAGCGTGACC
CGGTCGTGCCCCTCTCTAGAGATAATGAGCATTGCATGTCTAAGTTATAAAAAATTACCACATATTTTTT
TTGTCACACTTGTTTGAAGTGCAGTTTATCTATCTTTATACATATATTTAAACTTTACTCTACGAATAAT
ATAATCTATAGTACTACAATAATATCAGTGTTTTAGAGAATCATATAAATGAACAGTTAGACATGGTCTA
AAGGACAATTGAGTATTTTGACAACAGGACTCTACAGTTTTATCTTTTTAGTGTGCATGTGTTCTCCTTT
TTTTTTGCAAATAGCTTCACCTATATAATACTTCATCCATTTTATTAGTACATCCATTTAGGGTTTAGGG
TTAATGGTTTTTATAGACTAATTTTTTTAGTACATCTATTTTATTCTATTTTAGCCTCTAAATTAAGAAA
ACTAAAACTCTATTTTAGTTTTTTTATTTAATAATTTAGATATAAAATAGAATAAAATAAAGTGACTAAA
AATTAAACAAATACCCTTTAAGAAATTAAAAAAACTAAGGAAACATTTTTCTTGTTTCGAGTAGATAATG
CCAGCCTGTTAAACGCCGTCGACGAGTCTAACGGACACCAACCAGCGAACCAGCAGCGTCGCGTCGGGCC
AAGCGAAGCAGACGGCACGGCATCTCTGTCGCTGCCTCTGGACCCCTCTCGAGAGTTCCGCTCCACCGTT
GGACTTGCTCCGCTGTCGGCATCCAGAAATTGCGTGGCGGAGCGGCAGACGTGAGCCGGCACGGCAGGCG
GCCTCCTCCTCCTCTCACGGCACCGGCAGCTACGGGGGATTCCTTTCCCACCGCTCCTTCGCTTTCCCTT
CCTCGCCCGCCGTAATAAATAGACACCCCCTCCACACCCTCTTTCCCCAACCTCGTGTTGTTCGGAGCGC
ACACACACACAACCAGATCTCCCCCAAATCCACCCGTCGGCACCTCCGCTTCAAGGTACGCCGCTCGTCC
TCCCCCCCCCCCCTCTCTACCTTCTCTAGATCGGCGTTCCGGTCCATGGTTAGGGCCCGGTAGTTCTACT
TCTGTTCATGTTTGTGTTAGATCCGTGTTTGTGTTAGATCCGTGCTGCTAGCGTTCGTACACGGATGCGA
CCTGTACGTCAGACACGTTCTGATTGCTAACTTGCCAGTGTTTCTCTTTGGGGAATCCTGGGATGGCTCT
AGCCGTTCCGCAGACGGGATCGATTTCATGATTTTTTTTGTTTCGTTGCATAGGGTTTGGTTTGCCCTTT
TCCTTTATTTCAATATATGCCGTGCACTTGTTTGTCGGGTCATCTTTTCATGCTTTTTTTTGTCTTGGTT
GTGATGATGTGGTCTGGTTGGGCGGTCGTTCTAGATCGGAGTAGAATTCTGTTTCAAACTACCTGGTGGA
TTTATTAATTTTGGATCTGTATGTGTGTGCCATACATATTCATAGTTACGAATTGAAGATGATGGATGGA
AATATCGATCTAGGATAGGTATACATGTTGATGCGGGTTTTACTGATGCATATACAGAGATGCTTTTTGT
TCGCTTGGTTGTGATGATGTGGTGTGGTTGGGCGGTCGTTCATTCGTTCTAGATCGGAGTAGAATACTGT
TTCAAACTACCTGGTGTATTTATTAATTTTGGAACTGTATGTGTGTGTCATACATCTTCATAGTTACGAG
TTTAAGATGGATGGAAATATCGATCTAGGATAGGTATACATGTTGATGTGGGTTTTACTGATGCATATAC
ATGATGGCATATGCAGCATCTATTCATATGCTCTAACCTTGAGTACCTATCTATTATAATAAACAAGTAT
GTTTTATAATTATTTTGATCTTGATATACTTGGATGATGGCATATGCAGCAGCTATATGTGGATTTTTTT
AGCCCTGCCTTCATACGCTATTTATTTGCTTGGTACTGTTTCTTTTGTCGATGCTCACCCTGTTGTTTGG
TGTTACTTCTGCAGGCCACCATGGCCCCAAAGAAGAAGCGCAAGGTCGACAAGAAGTACTCCATCGGCCT
CGACATCGGCACCAATTCTGTTGGCTGGGCCGTGATCACCGACGAGTACAAGGTGCCGTCCAAGAAGTTC
AAGGTCCTCGGCAACACCGACCGCCACTCCATCAAGAAGAATCTCATCGGCGCCCTGCTGTTCGACTCTG
GCGAGACAGCCGAGGCTACAAGGCTCAAGAGGACCGCTAGACGCAGGTACACCAGGCGCAAGAACCGCAT
CTGCTACCTCCAAGAGATCTTCTCCAACGAGATGGCCAAGGTGGACGACAGCTTCTTCCACAGGCTCGAG
GAGAGCTTCCTCGTCGAGGAGGACAAGAAGCACGAGCGCCATCCGATCTTCGGCAACATCGTGGATGAGG
TGGCCTACCACGAGAAGTACCCGACCATCTACCACCTCCGCAAGAAGCTCGTCGACTCCACCGATAAGGC
CGACCTCAGGCTCATCTACCTCGCCCTCGCCCACATGATCAAGTTCAGGGGCCACTTCCTCATCGAGGGC
GACCTCAACCCGGACAACTCCGATGTGGACAAGCTGTTCATCCAGCTCGTGCAGACCTACAACCAGCTGT
TCGAGGAGAACCCGATCAACGCCTCTGGCGTTGACGCCAAGGCTATTCTCTCTGCCAGGCTCTCTAAGTC
CCGCAAGCTCGAGAATCTGATCGCCCAACTTCCGGGCGAGAAGAAGAATGGCCTCTTCGGCAACCTGATC
GCCCTCTCTCTTGGCCTCACCCCGAACTTCAAGTCCAACTTCGACCTCGCCGAGGACGCCAAGCTCCAGC
TTTCCAAGGACACCTACGACGACGACCTCGACAATCTCCTCGCCCAGATTGGCGATCAGTACGCCGATCT
GTTCCTCGCCGCCAAGAATCTCTCCGACGCCATCCTCCTCAGCGACATCCTCAGGGTGAACACCGAGATC
ACCAAGGCCCCACTCTCCGCCTCCATGATCAAGAGGTACGACGAGCACCACCAGGACCTCACACTCCTCA
AGGCCCTCGTGAGACAGCAGCTCCCAGAGAAGTACAAGGAGATCTTCTTCGACCAGTCCAAGAACGGCTA
CGCCGGCTACATCGATGGCGGCGCTTCTCAAGAGGAGTTCTACAAGTTCATCAAGCCGATCCTCGAGAAG
ATGGACGGCACCGAGGAGCTGCTCGTGAAGCTCAAGAGAGAGGACCTCCTCCGCAAGCAGCGCACCTTCG
ATAATGGCTCCATCCCGCACCAGATCCACCTCGGCGAGCTTCATGCTATCCTCCGCAGGCAAGAGGACTT
CTACCCGTTCCTCAAGGACAACCGCGAGAAGATTGAGAAGATCCTCACCTTCCGCATCCCGTACTACGTG
GGCCCGCTCGCCAGGGGCAACTCCAGGTTCGCCTGGATGACCAGAAAGTCCGAGGAGACAATCACCCCCT
GGAACTTCGAGGAGGTGGTGGATAAGGGCGCCTCTGCCCAGTCTTTCATCGAGCGCATGACCAACTTCGA
CAAGAACCTCCCGAACGAGAAGGTGCTCCCGAAGCACTCACTCCTCTACGAGTACTTCACCGTGTACAAC
GAGCTGACCAAGGTGAAGTACGTGACCGAGGGGATGAGGAAGCCAGCTTTCCTTAGCGGCGAGCAAAAGA
AGGCCATCGTCGACCTGCTGTTCAAGACCAACCGCAAGGTGACCGTGAAGCAGCTCAAGGAGGACTACTT
CAAGAAAATCGAGTGCTTCGACTCCGTCGAGATCTCCGGCGTCGAGGATAGGTTCAATGCCTCCCTCGGG
ACCTACCACGACCTCCTCAAGATTATCAAGGACAAGGACTTCCTCGACAACGAGGAGAACGAGGACATCC
TCGAGGACATCGTGCTCACCCTCACCCTCTTCGAGGACCGCGAGATGATCGAGGAGCGCCTCAAGACATA
CGCCCACCTCTTCGACGACAAGGTGATGAAGCAGCTGAAGCGCAGGCGCTATACCGGCTGGGGCAGGCTC
TCTAGGAAGCTCATCAACGGCATCCGCGACAAGCAGTCCGGCAAGACGATCCTCGACTTCCTCAAGTCCG
ACGGCTTCGCCAACCGCAACTTCATGCAGCTCATCCACGACGACTCCCTCACCTTCAAGGAGGACATCCA
AAAGGCCCAGGTGTCCGGCCAAGGCGATTCCCTCCATGAACATATCGCCAATCTCGCCGGCTCCCCGGCT
ATCAAGAAGGGCATTCTCCAGACCGTGAAGGTGGTGGACGAGCTGGTGAAGGTGATGGGCAGGCACAAGC
CAGAGAACATCGTGATCGAGATGGCCCGCGAGAACCAGACCACACAGAAGGGCCAAAAGAACTCCCGCGA
GCGCATGAAGAGGATCGAGGAGGGCATTAAGGAGCTGGGCTCCCAGATCCTCAAGGAGCACCCAGTCGAG
AACACCCAGCTCCAGAACGAGAAGCTCTACCTCTACTACCTCCAGAACGGCCGCGACATGTACGTGGACC
AAGAGCTGGACATCAACCGCCTCTCCGACTACGACGTGGACGCTATTGTGCCGCAGTCCTTCCTGAAGGA
CGACTCCATCGACAACAAGGTGCTCACCCGCTCCGACAAGAACAGGGGCAAGTCCGATAACGTGCCGTCC
GAAGAGGTCGTCAAGAAGATGAAGAACTACTGGCGCCAGCTCCTCAACGCCAAGCTCATCACCCAGAGGA
AGTTCGACAACCTCACCAAGGCCGAGAGAGGCGGCCTTTCCGAGCTTGATAAGGCCGGCTTCATCAAGCG
CCAGCTCGTCGAGACACGCCAGATCACAAAGCACGTGGCCCAGATCCTCGACTCCCGCATGAACACCAAG
TACGACGAGAACGACAAGCTCATCCGCGAGGTGAAGGTCATCACCCTCAAGTCCAAGCTCGTGTCCGACT
TCCGCAAGGACTTCCAGTTCTACAAGGTGCGCGAGATCAACAACTACCACCACGCCCACGACGCCTACCT
CAATGCCGTGGTGGGCACAGCCCTCATCAAGAAGTACCCAAAGCTCGAGTCCGAGTTCGTGTACGGCGAC
TACAAGGTGTACGACGTGCGCAAGATGATCGCCAAGTCCGAGCAAGAGATCGGCAAGGCGACCGCCAAGT
ACTTCTTCTACTCCAACATCATGAATTTCTTCAAGACCGAGATCACGCTCGCCAACGGCGAGATTAGGAA
GAGGCCGCTCATCGAGACAAACGGCGAGACAGGCGAGATCGTGTGGGACAAGGGCAGGGATTTCGCCACA
GTGCGCAAGGTGCTCTCCATGCCGCAAGTGAACATCGTGAAGAAGACCGAGGTTCAGACCGGCGGCTTCT
CCAAGGAGTCCATCCTCCCAAAGCGCAACTCCGACAAGCTGATCGCCCGCAAGAAGGACTGGGACCCGAA
GAAGTATGGCGGCTTCGATTCTCCGACCGTGGCCTACTCTGTGCTCGTGGTTGCCAAGGTCGAGAAGGGC
AAGAGCAAGAAGCTCAAGTCCGTCAAGGAGCTGCTGGGCATCACGATCATGGAGCGCAGCAGCTTCGAGA
AGAACCCAATCGACTTCCTCGAGGCCAAGGGCTACAAGGAGGTGAAGAAGGACCTCATCATCAAGCTCCC
GAAGTACAGCCTCTTCGAGCTTGAGAACGGCCGCAAGAGAATGCTCGCCTCTGCTGGCGAGCTTCAGAAG
GGCAACGAGCTTGCTCTCCCGTCCAAGTACGTGAACTTCCTCTACCTCGCCTCCCACTACGAGAAGCTCA
AGGGCTCCCCAGAGGACAACGAGCAAAAGCAGCTGTTCGTCGAGCAGCACAAGCACTACCTCGACGAGAT
CATCGAGCAGATCTCCGAGTTCTCCAAGCGCGTGATCCTCGCCGATGCCAACCTCGATAAGGTGCTCAGC
GCCTACAACAAGCACCGCGATAAGCCAATTCGCGAGCAGGCCGAGAACATCATCCACCTCTTCACCCTCA
CCAACCTCGGCGCTCCAGCCGCCTTCAAGTACTTCGACACCACCATCGACCGCAAGCGCTACACCTCTAC
CAAGGAGGTTCTCGACGCCACCCTCATCCACCAGTCTATCACAGGCCTCTACGAGACACGCATCGACCTC
TCACAACTCGGCGGCGATAGTGGTTCTGAAACTCCTGGAACATCAGAATCGGCGACGCCGGAGAGCGCTA
CCGTCGTGTCCGGGCAGAAACAAGATAGACAAGGCGGCGAGAGGAGGCGTAGCCAGCTGGACCGCGACCA
GTGCGCCTACTGCAAGGAGAAGGGCCACTGGGCAAAAGATTGTCCAAAGAAGCCCCGCGGGCCAAGAGGA
CCTCGGCCGCAGACCTCCCTCCTTTCAGGCGGCTCCAGCGGCGGCTCTAAGCGGACCGCCGACGGATCAG
AGTTCGAGAGCCCGAAGAAGAAGAGGAAGGTGTCCGGCGGCTCATCTGGCGGCTCCACACTCAATATCGA
GGACGAGTACAGGCTGCATGAGACATCCAAGGAGCCTGACGTCTCCCTCGGCAGCACATGGCTCTCAGAT
TTCCCACAGGCCTGGGCCGAGACAGGCGGCATGGGCCTCGCCGTCCGCCAGGCGCCGCTCATCATTCCAC
TGAAGGCGACCTCCACACCGGTGAGCATCAAGCAGTACCCAATGTCTCAGGAGGCAAGGCTTGGCATCAA
GCCACACATTCAGAGGCTCCTGGACCAGGGCATTCTGGTGCCTTGCCAGAGCCCGTGGAACACCCCTCTC
CTGCCGGTGAAGAAGCCTGGCACAAATGACTACCGCCCGGTCCAGGATCTCAGGGAGGTGAACAAGCGCG
TCGAGGATATCCATCCGAACGTCCCGAACCCATACAATCTCCTGTCAGGCCTCCCGCCATCTCACCAGTG
GTACACCGTGCTCGACCTGAAGGATGCGTTCTTCTGCCTCAGGCTGCATCCAACAAGCCAGCCTCTCTTC
GCCTTCGAGTGGCGCGATCCGGAGATGGGCATTTCAGGCCAGCTCACCTGGACACGGCTGCCACAGGGCT
TCAAGAACTCTCCTACCCTCTTCTGTGAGGCGCTCCATCGGGACCTGGCCGATTTCAGGATCCAGCACCC
AGACCTCATTCTCCTCCAGTATTATGACGATCTCCTGCTCGCCGCGACATCCGAGCTGGATTGCCAGCAG
GGAACCCGCGCGCTGCTCCAGACACTGGGAAATCTGGGATACAGGGCATCAGCGAAGAAGGCACAGATCT
GCCAGAAGCAGGTCAAGTACCTCGGCTACCTGCTCAAGGAGGGACAGAGGTGGCTGACAGAGGCAAGGAA
GGAGACAGTGATGGGCCAGCCTACCCCGAAGACACCACGGCAGCTCAGGGAGTTCCTGGGCAAGGCGGGC
TTCTGCCGCCTCTTCATCCCAGGATTCGCGGAGATGGCGGCGCCACTCTACCCTCTGACCAAGCCTGGCA
CACTGTTCAACTGGGGACCAGACCAGCAGAAGGCGTACCAGGAGATTAAGCAGGCCCTGCTCACAGCACC
TGCCCTCGGCCTGCCGGACCTCACAAAGCCATTCGAGCTGTTCGTGGATGAGAAGCAGGGCTACGCGAAG
GGAGTCCTGACACAGAAGCTGGGACCATGGAGGCGCCCAGTGGCCTACCTCTCCAAGAAGCTGGACCCAG
TGGCTGCCGGCTGGCCTCCGTGCCTGAGGATGGTGGCGGCCATTGCCGTCCTCACCAAGGATGCCGGCAA
GCTGACAATGGGCCAGCCTCTCGTCATTCTGGCGCCGCATGCGGTGGAGGCGCTCGTCAAGCAGCCACCT
GATAGGTGGCTGTCCAACGCGCGCATGACCCACTACCAGGCCCTGCTCCTGGACACAGATAGGGTGCAGT
TCGGCCCAGTGGTCGCCCTCAATCCTGCCACACTGCTGCCACTCCCTGAGGAGGGCCTCCAGCATAACTG
CCTCGATATTCTGGCGGAGGCCCATGGAACCCGCCCTGACCTCACAGATCAGCCGCTGAGCCCGAAGAAG
AAGAGGAAAGTGGGATCAGGACCAGCCGCCAAGAGGGTGAAGCTCGATTGAGAGCTCAAGGGTGGGCGCG
CCGACCCAGCTTTCTTGTACAAAGTGGTGATATCCCGCGGCCATGGCGGCCGGGAGCATGCGACGTCGAT
CTAACTGACTAGCCGCGGCCATGCTAGAGTCCGCAAAAATCACCAGTCTCTCTCTACAAATCTATCTCTC
TCTATTTTTCTCCAGAATAATGTGTGAGTAGTTCCCAGATAAGGGAATTAGGGTTCTTATAGGGTTTCGC
TCATGTGTTGAGCATATAAGAAACCCTTAGTATGTATTTGTATTTGTAAAATACTTCTATCAATAAAATT
TCTAATTCCTAAAACCAAAATCCAGTGACCTGGAATTCGTAATCATGTCATAGCTGTTTCCTGTGTGAAA
TTGTTATCCGCTCACAATTCCACACAACATACGAGCCGGAAGCATAAAGTGTAAAGCCTGGGGTGCCTAA
TGAGTGAGCTAACTCACATTAATTGCGTTGCGCTCACTGCCCGCTTTCCAGTCGGGAAACCTGTCGTGCC
AGCTGCATTAATGAATCGGCCAACGCGCGGGGAGAGGCGGTTTGCGTATTGGCTAGAGCAGCTTGCCAAC
ATGGTGGAGCACGACACTCTCGTCTACTCCAAGAATATCAAAGATACAGTCTCAGAAGACCAAAGGGCTA
TTGAGACTTTTCAACAAAGGGTAATATCGGGAAACCTCCTCGGATTCCATTGCCCAGCTATCTGTCACTT
CATCAAAAGGACAGTAGAAAAGGAAGGTGGCACCTACAAATGCCATCATTGCGATAAAGGAAAGGCTATC
GTTCAAGATGCCTCTGCCGACAGTGGTCCCAAAGATGGACCCCCACCCACGAGGAGCATCGTGGAAAAAG
AAGACGTTCCAACCACGTCTTCAAAGCAAGTGGATTGATGTGAACATGGTGGAGCACGACACTCTCGTCT
ACTCCAAGAATATCAAAGATACAGTCTCAGAAGACCAAAGGGCTATTGAGACTTTTCAACAAAGGGTAAT
ATCGGGAAACCTCCTCGGATTCCATTGCCCAGCTATCTGTCACTTCATCAAAAGGACAGTAGAAAAGGAA
GGTGGCACCTACAAATGCCATCATTGCGATAAAGGAAAGGCTATCGTTCAAGATGCCTCTGCCGACAGTG
GTCCCAAAGATGGACCCCCACCCACGAGGAGCATCGTGGAAAAAGAAGACGTTCCAACCACGTCTTCAAA
GCAAGTGGATTGATGTGATATCTCCACTGACGTAAGGGATGACGCACAATCCCACTATCCTTCGCAAGAC
CCTTCCTCTATATAAGGAAGTTCATTTCATTTGGAGAGGACACGCTGAAATCACCAGTCTCTCTCTACAA
ATCTATCTCTCTCGAGCTTTCGCAGATCCCGGGGGCAATGAGATATGAAAAAGCCTGAACTCACCGCGAC
GTCTGTCGAGAAGTTTCTGATCGAAAAGTTCGACAGCGTCTCCGACCTGATGCAGCTCTCGGAGGGCGAA
GAATCTCGTGCTTTCAGCTTCGATGTAGGAGGGCGTGGATATGTCCTGCGGGTAAATAGCTGCGCCGATG
GTTTCTACAAAGATCGTTATGTTTATCGGCACTTTGCATCGGCCGCGCTCCCGATTCCGGAAGTGCTTGA
CATTGGGGAGTTTAGCGAGAGCCTGACCTATTGCATCTCCCGCCGTTCACAGGGTGTCACGTTGCAAGAC
CTGCCTGAAACCGAACTGCCCGCTGTTCTACAACCGGTCGCGGAGGCTATGGATGCGATCGCTGCGGCCG
ATCTTAGCCAGACGAGCGGGTTCGGCCCATTCGGACCGCAAGGAATCGGTCAATACACTACATGGCGTGA
TTTCATATGCGCGATTGCTGATCCCCATGTGTATCACTGGCAAACTGTGATGGACGACACCGTCAGTGCG
TCCGTCGCGCAGGCTCTCGATGAGCTGATGCTTTGGGCCGAGGACTGCCCCGAAGTCCGGCACCTCGTGC
ACGCGGATTTCGGCTCCAACAATGTCCTGACGGACAATGGCCGCATAACAGCGGTCATTGACTGGAGCGA
GGCGATGTTCGGGGATTCCCAATACGAGGTCGCCAACATCTTCTTCTGGAGGCCGTGGTTGGCTTGTATG
GAGCAGCAGACGCGCTACTTCGAGCGGAGGCATCCGGAGCTTGCAGGATCGCCACGACTCCGGGCGTATA
TGCTCCGCATTGGTCTTGACCAACTCTATCAGAGCTTGGTTGACGGCAATTTCGATGATGCAGCTTGGGC
GCAGGGTCGATGCGACGCAATCGTCCGATCCGGAGCCGGGACTGTCGGGCGTACACAAATCGCCCGCAGA
AGCGCGGCCGTCTGGACCGATGGCTGTGTAGAAGTACTCGCCGATAGTGGAAACCGACGCCCCAGCACTC
GTCCGAGGGCAAAGAAATAGAGTAGATGCCGACCGGGATCTGTCGATCGACAAGCTCGAGTTTCTCCATA
ATAATGTGTGAGTAGTTCCCAGATAAGGGAATTAGGGTTCCTATAGGGTTTCGCTCATGTGTTGAGCATA
TAAGAAACCCTTAGTATGTATTTGTATTTGTAAAATACTTCTATCAATAAAATTTCTAATTCCTAAAACC
AAAATCCAGTACTAAAATCCAGATCCCCCGAATTAATTCGGCGTTAATTCAGTACATTAAAAACGTCCGC
AATGTGTTATTAAGTTGTCTAAGCGTCAATTTGTTTACACCACAATATATCCTGCCACCAGCCAGCCAAC
AGCTCCCCGACCGGCAGCTCGGCACAAAATCACCACTCGATACAGGCAGCCCATCAGTCCGGGACGGCGT
CAGCGGGAGAGCCGTTGTAAGGCGGCAGACTTTGCTCATGTTACCGATGCTATTCGGAAGAACGGCAACT
AAGCTGCCGGGTTTGAAACACGGATGATCTCGCGGAGGGTAGCATGTTGATTGTAACGATGACAGAGCGT
TGCTGCCTGTGATCACCGCGGTTTCAAAATCGGCTCCGTCGATACTATGTTATACGCCAACTTTGAAAAC
AACTTTGAAAAAGCTGTTTTCTGGTATTTAAGGTTTTAGAATGCAAGGAACAGTGAATTGGAGTTCGTCT
TGTTATAATTAGCTTCTTGGGGTATCTTTAAATACTGTAGAAAAGAGGAAGGAAATAATAAATGGCTAAA
ATGAGAATATCACCGGAATTGAAAAAACTGATCGAAAAATACCGCTGCGTAAAAGATACGGAAGGAATGT
CTCCTGCTAAGGTATATAAGCTGGTGGGAGAAAATGAAAACCTATATTTAAAAATGACGGACAGCCGGTA
TAAAGGGACCACCTATGATGTGGAACGGGAAAAGGACATGATGCTATGGCTGGAAGGAAAGCTGCCTGTT
CCAAAGGTCCTGCACTTTGAACGGCATGATGGCTGGAGCAATCTGCTCATGAGTGAGGCCGATGGCGTCC
TTTGCTCGGAAGAGTATGAAGATGAACAAAGCCCTGAAAAGATTATCGAGCTGTATGCGGAGTGCATCAG
GCTCTTTCACTCCATCGACATATCGGATTGTCCCTATACGAATAGCTTAGACAGCCGCTTAGCCGAATTG
GATTACTTACTGAATAACGATCTGGCCGATGTGGATTGCGAAAACTGGGAAGAAGACACTCCATTTAAAG
ATCCGCGCGAGCTGTATGATTTTTTAAAGACGGAAAAGCCCGAAGAGGAACTTGTCTTTTCCCACGGCGA
CCTGGGAGACAGCAACATCTTTGTGAAAGATGGCAAAGTAAGTGGCTTTATTGATCTTGGGAGAAGCGGC
AGGGCGGACAAGTGGTATGACATTGCCTTCTGCGTCCGGTCGATCAGGGAGGATATCGGGGAAGAACAGT
ATGTCGAGCTATTTTTTGACTTACTGGGGATCAAGCCTGATTGGGAGAAAATAAAATATTATATTTTACT
GGATGAATTGTTTTAGTACCTAGAATGCATGACCAAAATCCCTTAACGTGAGTTTTCGTTCCACTGAGCG
TCAGACCCCGTAGAAAAGATCAAAGGATCTTCTTGAGATCCTTTTTTTCTGCGCGTAATCTGCTGCTTGC
AAACAAAAAAACCACCGCTACCAGCGGTGGTTTGTTTGCCGGATCAAGAGCTACCAACTCTTTTTCCGAA
GGTAACTGGCTTCAGCAGAGCGCAGATACCAAATACTGTCCTTCTAGTGTAGCCGTAGTTAGGCCACCAC
TTCAAGAACTCTGTAGCACCGCCTACATACCTCGCTCTGCTAATCCTGTTACCAGTGGCTGCTGCCAGTG
GCGATAAGTCGTGTCTTACCGGGTTGGACTCAAGACGATAGTTACCGGATAAGGCGCAGCGGTCGGGCTG
AACGGGGGGTTCGTGCACACAGCCCAGCTTGGAGCGAACGACCTACACCGAACTGAGATACCTACAGCGT
GAGCTATGAGAAAGCGCCACGCTTCCCGAAGGGAGAAAGGCGGACAGGTATCCGGTAAGCGGCAGGGTCG
GAACAGGAGAGCGCACGAGGGAGCTTCCAGGGGGAAACGCCTGGTATCTTTATAGTCCTGTCGGGTTTCG
CCACCTCTGACTTGAGCGTCGATTTTTGTGATGCTCGTCAGGGGGGCGGAGCCTATGGAAAAACGCCAGC
AACGCGGCCTTTTTACGGTTCCTGGCCTTTTGCTGGCCTTTTGCTCACATGTTCTTTCCTGCGTTATCCC
CTGATTCTGTGGATAACCGTATTACCGCCTTTGAGTGAGCTGATACCGCTCGCCGCAGCCGAACGACCGA
GCGCAGCGAGTCAGTGAGCGAGGAAGCGGATGAGCGCCTGATGCGGTATTTTCTCCTTACGCATCTGTGC
GGTATTTCACACCGCATATGGTGCACTCTCAGTACAATCTGCTCTGATGCCGCATAGTTAAGCCAGTATA
CACTCCGCTATCGCTACGTGACTGGGTCATGGCTGCGCCCCGACACCCGCCAACACCCGCTGACGCGCCC
TGACGGGCTTGTCTGCTCCCGGCATCCGCTTACAGACAAGCTGTGACCGTCTCCGGGAGCTGCATGTGTC
AGAGGTTTTCACCGTCATCACCGAAACGCGCGAGGCAGGGTGCCTTGATGTGGGCGCCGGCGGTCGAGTG
GCGACGGCGCGGCTTGTCCGCGCCCTGGTAGATTGCCTGGCCGTAGGCCAGCCATTTTTGAGCGGCCAGC
GGCCGCGATAGGCCGACGCGAAGCGGCGGGGCGTAGGGAGCGCAGCGACCGAAGGGTAGGCGCTTTTTGC
AGCACTTCGGCTGTGCGCTGGCCAGACAGTTATGCACAGGCCAGGCGGGTTTTAAGAGTTTTAATAAGTT
TTAAAGAGTTTTAGGCGGAAAAATCGCCTTTTTTCTCTTTTATATCAGTCACTTACATGTGTGACCGGTT
CCCAATGTACGGCTTTGGGTTCCCAATGTACGGGTTCCGGTTCCCAATGTACGGCTTTGGGTTCCCAATG
TACGTGCTATCCACAGGAAACAGACCTTTTCGACCTTTTTCCCCTGCTAGGGCAATTTGCCCTAGCATCT
GCTCCGTACATTAGGAACCGGCGGATGCTTCGCCCTCGATCAGGTTGCGGTAGCGCATGACTAGGATCGG
GCCAGCCTGCCCCGCCTCCTCCTTCAAATCGTACTCCGGCAGGTCATTTGACCCGATCAGCTTGCGCACG
GTGAAACAGAACTTCTTGAACTCTCCGGCGCTGCCACTGCGTTCGTAGATCGTCTTGAACAACCATCTGG
CTTCTGCCTTGCCTGCGGCGCGGCGTGCCAGGCGGTAGAGAAAACGGCCGATGCCGGGATCGATCAAAAA
GTAATCGGGGTGAACCGTCAGCACGTCCGGGTTCTTGCCTTCTGTGATCTCGCGGTACATCCAATCAGCT
AGCTCGATCTCGATGTACTCCGGCCGCCCGGTTTCGCTCTTTACGATCTTGTAGCGGCTAATCAAGGCTT
CACCCTCGGATACCGTCACCAGGCGGCCGTTCTTGGCCTTCTTCGTACGCTGCATGGCAACGTGCGTGGT
GTTTAACCGAATGCAGGTTTCTACCAGGTCGTCTTTCTGCTTTCCGCCATCGGCTCGCCGGCAGAACTTG
AGTACGTCCGCAACGTGTGGACGGAACACGCGGCCGGGCTTGTCTCCCTTCCCTTCCCGGTATCGGTTCA
TGGATTCGGTTAGATGGGAAACCGCCATCAGTACCAGGTCGTAATCCCACACACTGGCCATGCCGGCCGG
CCCTGCGGAAACCTCTACGTGCCCGTCTGGAAGCTCGTAGCGGATCACCTCGCCAGCTCGTCGGTCACGC
TTCGACAGACGGAAAACGGCCACGTCCATGATGCTGCGACTATCGCGGGTGCCCACGTCATAGAGCATCG
GAACGAAAAAATCTGGTTGCTCGTCGCCCTTGGGCGGCTTCCTAATCGACGGCGCACCGGCTGCCGGCGG
TTGCCGGGATTCTTTGCGGATTCGATCAGCGGCCGCTTGCCACGATTCACCGGGGCGTGCTTCTGCCTCG
ATGCGTTGCCGCTGGGCGGCCTGCGCGGCCTTCAACTTCTCCACCAGGTCATCACCCAGCGCCGCGCCGA
TTTGTACCGGGCCGGATGGTTTGCGACCGCTCACGCCGATTCCTCGGGCTTGGGGGTTCCAGTGCCATTG
CAGGGCCGGCAGGCAACCCAGCCGCTTACGCCTGGCCAACCGCCCGTTCCTCCACACATGGGGCATTCCA
CGGCGTCGGTGCCTGGTTGTTCTTGATTTTCCATGCCGCCTCCTTTAGCCGCTAAAATTCATCTACTCAT
TTATTCATTTGCTCATTTACTCTGGTAGCTGCGCGATGTATTCAGATAGCAGCTCGGTAATGGTCTTGCC
TTGGCGTACCGCGTACATCTTCAGCTTGGTGTGATCCTCCGCCGGCAACTGAAAGTTGACCCGCTTCATG
GCTGGCGTGTCTGCCAGGCTGGCCAACGTTGCAGCCTTGCTGCTGCGTGCGCTCGGACGGCCGGCACTTA
GCGTGTTTGTGCTTTTGCTCATTTTCTCTTTACCTCATTAACTCAAATGAGTTTTGATTTAATTTCAGCG
GCCAGCGCCTGGACCTCGCGGGCAGCGTCGCCCTCGGGTTCTGATTCAAGAACGGTTGTGCCGGCGGCGG
CAGTGCCTGGGTAGCTCACGCGCTGCGTGATACGGGACTCAAGAATGGGCAGCTCGTACCCGGCCAGCGC
CTCGGCAACCTCACCGCCGATGCGCGTGCCTTTGATCGCCCGCGACACGACAAAGGCCGCTTGTAGCCTT
CCATCCGTGACCTCAATGCGCTGCTTAACCAGCTCCACCAGGTCGGCGGTGGCCCATATGTCGTAAGGGC
TTGGCTGCACCGGAATCAGCACGAAGTCGGCTGCCTTGATCGCGGACACAGCCAAGTCCGCCGCCTGGGG
CGCTCCGTCGATCACTACGAAGTCGCGCCGGCCGATGGCCTTCACGTCGCGGTCAATCGTCGGGCGGTCG
ATGCCGACAACGGTTAGCGGTTGATCTTCCCGCACGGCCGCCCAATCGCGGGCACTGCCCTGGGGATCGG
AATCGACTAACAGAACATCGGCCCCGGCGAGTTGCAGGGCGCGGGCTAGATGGGTTGCGATGGTCGTCTT
GCCTGACCCGCCTTTCTGGTTAAGTACAGCGATAACCTTCATGCGTTCCCCTTGCGTATTTGTTTATTTA
CTCATCGCATCATATACGCAGCGACCGCATGACGCAAGCTGTTTTACTCAAATACACATCACCTTTTTAG
ACGGCGGCGCTCGGTTTCTTCAGCGGCCAAGCTGGCCGGCCAGGCCGCCAGCTTGGCATCAGACAAACCG
GCCAGGATTTCATGCAGCCGCACGGTTGAGACGTGCGCGGGCGGCTCGAACACGTACCCGGCCGCGATCA
TCTCCGCCTCGATCTCTTCGGTAATGAAAAACGGTTCGTCCTGGCCGTCCTGGTGCGGTTTCATGCTTGT
TCCTCTTGGCGTTCATTCTCGGCGGCCGCCAGGGCGTCGGCCTCGGTCAATGCGTCCTCACGGAAGGCAC
CGCGCCGCCTGGCCTCGGTGGGCGTCACTTCCTCGCTGCGCTCAAGTGCGCGGTACAGGGTCGAGCGATG
CACGCCAAGCAGTGCAGCCGCCTCTTTCACGGTGCGGCCTTCCTGGTCGATCAGCTCGCGGGCGTGCGCG
ATCTGTGCCGGGGTGAGGGTAGGGCGGGGGCCAAACTTCACGCCTCGGGCCTTGGCGGCCTCGCGCCCGC
TCCGGGTGCGGTCGATGATTAGGGAACGCTCGAACTCGGCAATGCCGGCGAACACGGTCAACACCATGCG
GCCGGCCGGCGTGGTGGTGTCGGCCCACGGCTCTGCCAGGCTACGCAGGCCCGCGCCGGCCTCCTGGATG
CGCTCGGCAATGTCCAGTAGGTCGCGGGTGCTGCGGGCCAGGCGGTCTAGCCTGGTCACTGTCACAACGT
CGCCAGGGCGTAGGTGGTCAAGCATCCTGGCCAGCTCCGGGCGGTCGCGCCTGGTGCCGGTGATCTTCTC
GGAAAACAGCTTGGTGCAGCCGGCCGCGTGCAGTTCGGCCCGTTGGTTGGTCAAGTCCTGGTCGTCGGTG
CTGACGCGGGCATAGCCCAGCAGGCCAGCGGCGGCGCTCTTGTTCATGGCGTAATGTCTCCGGTTCTAGT
CGCAAGTATTCTACTTTATGCGACTAAAACACGCGACAAGAAAACGCCAGGAAAAGGGCAGGGCGGCAGC
CTGTCGCGTAACTTAGGACTTGTGCGACATGTCGTTTTCAGAAGACGGCTGCACTGAACGTCAGAAGCCG
ACTGCACTATAGCAGCGGAGGGGTTGGATCAAAGTACTTTGATCCCGAGGGGAACCCTGTGGTTGGCATG
CACATACAAATGGACGAACGGATAAACCTTTTCACGCCCTTTTAAATATCCGATTATTCTAA
